Addgene plasmid #103539: LSB-hsa-miR-4524a-5p
Purpose: Used to sense miRNA activity using fluorescence based tools. hsa-miR-4524a-5p target in 3' UTR of of mKate. miRNA activity can be measured by the repression of mKate2 relative to EBFP2 fluorescent proteins . Plasmid is inherently unstable; please see Depositor Comments
Depositing lab: Ron Weiss. Depositing organization: Massachusetts Institute of Technology. Publication: A mixed antagonistic/synergistic miRNA repression model enables accurate predictions of multi-input miRNA sensor activity. Gam JJ, Babb J, Weiss R. Nat Commun. 2018 Jun 22;9(1):2430. doi: 10.1038/s41467-018-04575-0. PubMed 29934631.
Backbone
  Vector backbone: Low Sensor Backbone (LSB)
  Vector type: Mammalian Expression, Synthetic Biology
Growth in bacteria
  Bacterial resistance: Ampicillin and Kanamycin, 100 & 50 μg/mL
  Growth temperature: 30°C
  Growth strain: NEB Stable
  Copy number: High Copy
Gene/Insert
  Gene/Insert name: hsa-miR-4524a-5p target
  Species: H. sapiens (human)
  Entrez Gene: MIR4524A (a.k.a. MIR4524, hsa-mir-4524a, mir-4524a)
  Promoter: EF-1a
  Cloning method: Gibson Cloning
Terms and licenses: Academic/Nonprofit Terms; Industry Terms: Not Available to Industry
Depositor comments: Please note that this plasmid is inherently unstable due to a repeating poly A element. We recommend performing a diagnostic digest on multiple colonies upon receipt. The depositors would like to note the presence of several discrepancies between the depositor sequence and physical plasmid sequence. In particular, the sequences upstream and downstream of the puromycin coding region have 10 bp insertions which do not affect the ability to perform puromycin selection. The sequences for those regions within the physical plasmids are as follows: Upstream of Puro: GAATTCGACCGCCTGTCTCAAGGTGCCACC; Downstream of Puro: GCTTTGAGACTACGCGTGAATTCACTCCTC. Please contact if you are interested in this plasmid prior to placing an order.
How to cite: LSB-hsa-miR-4524a-5p was a gift from Ron Weiss (Addgene plasmid # 103539 ; http://n2t.net/addgene:103539 ; RRID:Addgene_103539)
