[The description below was written by a language model from this plasmid's Addgene catalogue record and pLannotate feature annotations shown in this document.]
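Description:
LSB-hsa-miR-4524a-5p is a mammalian expression and synthetic-biology plasmid built on the Low Sensor Backbone (LSB), designed to report the activity of the human microRNA hsa-miR-4524a-5p by ratiometric fluorescence. The annotated depositor sequence is about 11 kb. It is propagated in E. coli from a high-copy ColE1/pUC-type origin and carries both AmpR (β-lactamase) and KanR (aminoglycoside phosphotransferase) markers, matching the recorded dual ampicillin/kanamycin selection. Remnants of a lac promoter/operator region are also present in the backbone.

The payload consists of two parallel transcription units, each driven by the human EF-1α core promoter with its intron A and each terminated by a rabbit β-globin poly(A) region. One unit encodes the red fluorescent protein mKate2, whose 3' UTR carries the hsa-miR-4524a-5p target; the target is not annotated as a separate feature but would lie in the gap between the mKate2 coding region and its polyadenylation signal. The other unit encodes EBFP2 without the target and acts as an internal reference for transfection and expression level. When the miRNA is active in a cell, mKate2 output falls relative to EBFP2, so the red-to-blue ratio measures repression. Gateway attB4, attB1 and attB2 scars flank the promoters and coding sequences, reflecting modular assembly, although the insert itself is recorded as Gibson cloned. A puromycin N-acetyltransferase gene with its own β-globin poly(A) allows puromycin selection in mammalian cells; no dedicated promoter for it is annotated.

The depositor notes that the repeated poly(A) elements make the plasmid inherently unstable, and that the physical plasmid differs slightly from the depositor sequence, including short insertions flanking the puromycin coding region that do not affect selection.
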