Features (pLannotate 1.2.2; 28 found; start..end, strand, type, name):
     87..675     -  rep_origin     ori: high-copy-number ColE1/pMB1/pBR322/pUC origin of replication
    846..1706    -  CDS            AmpR: β-lactamase; bla; confers resistance to ampicillin, carbenicillin, and related antibiotics
   1707..1778    -  promoter       AmpR promoter: bla
   1857..2456    +  CDS            PuroR: puromycin N-acetyltransferase; pac from Streptomyces alboniger; confers resistance to puromycin
   2461..2541    +  CDS            HBB (fragment): HBB_PONPY - Experimental evidence at transcript level: Swiss-Prot protein existence level 2. Involved in oxygen transport from the lung to the various peripheral tissues. From Pongo pygmaeus (Bornean orangutan).
   2612..2667    +  polyA_signal   β-globin poly(A) signal: rabbit β-globin polyadenylation signal (Gil and Proudfoot, 1987)
   3646..3666    +  protein_bind   attB4: mutant version of attB; core recombination site for the Gateway® BP reaction BP Clonase™
   3734..3945    +  promoter       EF-1α core promoter: core promoter for human elongation factor EF-1α
   3946..4884    +  intron         EF-1α intron A: intron upstream of the start codon of human EF-1α
   4911..4931    +  protein_bind   attB1: mutant version of attB; core recombination site for the Gateway® BP reaction BP Clonase™
   4951..5646    +  CDS            mKate2: mKate2 is a basic (constitutively fluorescent) red fluorescent protein published in 2009, derived from Entacmaea quadricolor. It is reported to be a rapidly-maturing monomer with moderate acid sensitivity.
   5666..5690    -  protein_bind   attB2: mutant version of attB; recombination site for the Gateway® BP reaction BP Clonase™
   5834..5908    +  CDS            HBB (fragment): HBB_PONPY - Experimental evidence at transcript level: Swiss-Prot protein existence level 2. Involved in oxygen transport from the lung to the various peripheral tissues. From Pongo pygmaeus (Bornean orangutan).
   5979..6034    +  polyA_signal   β-globin poly(A) signal: rabbit β-globin polyadenylation signal (Gil and Proudfoot, 1987)
   6418..6443    +  misc_feature   SA: splice acceptor site
   7115..7135    +  protein_bind   attB4: mutant version of attB; core recombination site for the Gateway® BP reaction BP Clonase™
   7203..7414    +  promoter       EF-1α core promoter: core promoter for human elongation factor EF-1α
   7415..8353    +  intron         EF-1α intron A: intron upstream of the start codon of human EF-1α
   8380..8400    +  protein_bind   attB1: mutant version of attB; core recombination site for the Gateway® BP reaction BP Clonase™
   8411..9127    +  CDS            EBFP2: EBFP2 is a basic (constitutively fluorescent) blue fluorescent protein published in 2007, derived from Aequorea victoria. It is reported to be a rapidly-maturing monomer with moderate acid sensitivity.
   9135..9159    -  protein_bind   attB2: mutant version of attB; recombination site for the Gateway® BP reaction BP Clonase™
   9163..9243    +  CDS            HBB (fragment): HBB_PONPY - Experimental evidence at transcript level: Swiss-Prot protein existence level 2. Involved in oxygen transport from the lung to the various peripheral tissues. From Pongo pygmaeus (Bornean orangutan).
   9314..9369    +  polyA_signal   β-globin poly(A) signal: rabbit β-globin polyadenylation signal (Gil and Proudfoot, 1987)
   9752..9774    -  protein_bind   lac operator (fragment): The lac repressor binds to the lac operator to inhibit transcription in E. coli. This inhibition can be relieved by adding lactose or isopropyl-β-D-thiogalactopyranoside (IPTG). lac repressor encoded by lacI
   9778..9808    -  promoter       lac promoter: promoter for the E. coli lac operon
   9823..9844    -  protein_bind   CAP binding site: CAP binding activates transcription in the presence of cAMP. E. coli catabolite activator protein
   9857..9896    -  CDS            lacI (fragment): lac repressor; lacI; The lac repressor binds to the lac operator to inhibit transcription in E. coli. This inhibition can be relieved by adding lactose or isopropyl-β-D-thiogalactopyranoside (IPTG).
  10069..10878   +  CDS            KanR: aminoglycoside phosphotransferase; aph(3')-Ia; confers resistance to kanamycin in bacteria or G418 (Geneticin®) in eukaryotes
>Addgene plasmid #103539 | LSB-hsa-miR-4524a-5p | depositor full sequence | sequence record 196126 | Full Sequence
AATTGAGGGGATAACGCAGGAAAGAACATGTGAGCAAAAGGCCAGCAAAAGGCCAGGAACCGTAAAAAGG
CCGCGTTGCTGGCGTTTTTCCATAGGCTCCGCCCCCCTGACGAGCATCACAAAAATCGACGCTCAAGTCA
GAGGTGGCGAAACCCGACAGGACTATAAAGATACCAGGCGTTTCCCCCTGGAAGCTCCCTCGTGCGCTCT
CCTGTTCCGACCCTGCCGCTTACCGGATACCTGTCCGCCTTTCTCCCTTCGGGAAGCGTGGCGCTTTCTC
ATAGCTCACGCTGTAGGTATCTCAGTTCGGTGTAGGTCGTTCGCTCCAAGCTGGGCTGTGTGCACGAACC
CCCCGTTCAGCCCGACCGCTGCGCCTTATCCGGTAACTATCGTCTTGAGTCCAACCCGGTAAGACACGAC
TTATCGCCACTGGCAGCAGCCACTGGTAACAGGATTAGCAGAGCGAGGTATGTAGGCGGTGCTACAGAGT
TCTTGAAGTGGTGGCCTAACTACGGCTACACTAGAAGAACAGTATTTGGTATCTGCGCTCTGCTGAAGCC
AGTTACCTTCGGAAAAAGAGTTGGTAGCTCTTGATCCGGCAAACAAACCACCGCTGGTAGCGGTGGTTTT
TTTGTTTGCAAGCAGCAGATTACGCGCAGAAAAAAAGGATCTCAAGAAGATCCTTTGATCTTTTCTACGG
GGTCTGACGCTCAGTGGAACGAAAACTCACGTTAAGGGATTTTGGTCATGAGATTATCAAAAAGGATCTT
CACCTAGATCCTTTTAAATTAAAAATGAAGTTTTAAATCAATCTAAAGTATATATGAGTAAACTTGGTCT
GACAGTTACCAATGCTTAATCAGTGAGGCACCTATCTCAGCGATCTGTCTATTTCGTTCATCCATAGTTG
CCTGACTCCCCGTCGTGTAGATAACTACGATACGGGAGGGCTTACCATCTGGCCCCAGTGCTGCAATGAT
ACCGCGAGAACCACGCTCACCGGCTCCAGATTTATCAGCAATAAACCAGCCAGCCGGAAGGGCCGAGCGC
AGAAGTGGTCCTGCAACTTTATCCGCCTCCATCCAGTCTATTAATTGTTGCCGGGAAGCTAGAGTAAGTA
GTTCGCCAGTTAATAGTTTGCGCAACGTTGTTGCCATTGCTACAGGCATCGTGGTGTCACGCTCGTCGTT
TGGTATGGCTTCATTCAGCTCCGGTTCCCAACGATCAAGGCGAGTTACATGATCCCCCATGTTGTGCAAA
AAAGCGGTTAGCTCCTTCGGTCCTCCGATCGTTGTCAGAAGTAAGTTGGCCGCAGTGTTATCACTCATGG
TTATGGCAGCACTGCATAATTCTCTTACTGTCATGCCATCCGTAAGATGCTTTTCTGTGACTGGTGAGTA
CTCAACCAAGTCATTCTGAGAATAGTGTATGCGGCGACCGAGTTGCTCTTGCCCGGCGTCAATACGGGAT
AATACCGCGCCACATAGCAGAACTTTAAAAGTGCTCATCATTGGAAAACGTTCTTCGGGGCGAAAACTCT
CAAGGATCTTACCGCTGTTGAGATCCAGTTCGATGTAACCCACTCGTGCACCCAACTGATCTTCAGCATC
TTTTACTTTCACCAGCGTTTCTGGGTGAGCAAAAACAGGAAGGCAAAATGCCGCAAAAAAGGGAATAAGG
GCGACACGGAAATGTTGAATACTCATACTCTTCCTTTTTCAATATTATTGAAGCATTTATCAGGGTTATT
GTCTCATGAGCGGATACATATTTGAATGTAGCTCCGAATTTCTCGAGGGCTTGTCGACGACGGCGGTCTC
CGTCGTCAGGATCATGAATTCGACCCGCCTGCCACCATGACCGAGTACAAGCCCACGGTGCGCCTCGCCA
CCCGCGACGACGTCCCCCGGGCCGTACGCACCCTCGCCGCCGCGTTCGCCGACTACCCCGCCACGCGCCA
CACCGTCGACCCGGACCGCCACATCGAGCGGGTCACCGAGCTGCAAGAACTCTTCCTCACGCGCGTCGGG
CTCGACATCGGCAAGGTGTGGGTCGCGGACGACGGCGCCGCGGTGGCGGTCTGGACCACGCCGGAGAGCG
TCGAAGCGGGGGCGGTGTTCGCCGAGATCGGCCCGCGCATGGCCGAGTTGAGCGGTTCCCGGCTGGCCGC
GCAGCAACAGATGGAAGGCCTCCTGGCGCCGCACCGGCCCAAGGAGCCCGCGTGGTTCCTGGCCACCGTC
GGCGTCTCGCCCGACCACCAGGGCAAGGGTCTGGGCAGCGCCGTCGTGCTCCCCGGAGTGGAGGCGGCCG
AGCGCGCCGGGGTGCCCGCCTTCCTGGAGACATCCGCGCCCCGCAACCTCCCCTTCTACGAGCGGCTCGG
CTTCACCGTCACCGCCGACGTCGAGGTGCCCGAAGGACCGCGCACCTGGTGCATGACCCGCAAGCCCGGT
GCCTGATACGCGTGAATTCACTCCTCAGGTGCAGGCTGCCTATCAGAAGGTGGTGGCTGGTGTGGCCAAT
GCCCTGGCTCACAAATACCACTGAGATCTTTTTCCCTCTGCCAAAAATTATGGGGACATCATGAAGCCCC
TTGAGCATCTGACTTCTGGCTAATAAAGGAAATTTATTTTCATTGCAATAGTGTGTTGGAATTTTTTGTG
TCTCTCACTCGGAAGGACATATGGGAGGGCAAATCATTTAAAACATCAGAATGAGTATTTGGTTTAGAGT
TTGGCAACATATGCCCATATGCTGGCTGCCATGAACAAAGGTTGGCTATAAAGAGGTCATCAGTATATGA
AACAGCCCCCTGCTGTCCATTCCTTATTCCATAGAAAAGCCTTGACTTGAGGTTAGATTTTTTTTATATT
TTGTTTTGTGTTATTTTTTTCTTTAACATCCCTAAAATTTTCCTTACATGTTTTACTAGCCAGATTTTTC
CTCCTCTCCTGACTACTCCCAGTCATAGCTGTCCCTCTTCTCTTATGGAGATCCCTCGACCTGCAGCCCA
AGCTTGAATTCTCTAGAATTACCCTGTTATCCCTATGCTTGGTTTACCGAGCTCTTATTGGTTTTCAAAC
TTCATTGACTGTGCCCAACGCGCCTGGGAGCTCACGGGGACAGCCCCCCCCCAAAGCCCCCAGGGATGTA
ATTACGTCCCTCCCCCGCTAGGGGGCAGCAGCGAGCCGCCCGGGGCTCCGCTCCGGTCCGGCGCTCCCCC
CGCATCCCCGAGCCGGCAGCGTGCGGGGACAGCCCGGGCACGGGGAAGGTGGCACGGGATCGCTTTCCTC
TGAACGCTTCTCGCTGCTCTTTGAGCCTGCAGACACCTGGGGGGATACGGGGAAAAAGCTAGGCTGAAAG
ACCGGTTCTTAGAATGACACGCGCCTGGGAGCTCACGGGGACAGCCCCCCCCCAAAGCCCCCAGGGATGT
AATTACGTCCCTCCCCCGCTAGGGGGCAGCAGCGAGCCGCCCGGGGCTCCGCTCCGGTCCGGCGCTCCCC
CCGCATCCCCGAGCCGGCAGCGTGCGGGGACAGCCCGGGCACGGGGAAGGTGGCACGGGATCGCTTTCCT
CTGAACGCTTCTCGCTGCTCTTTGAGCCTGCAGACACCTGGGGGGATACGGGGAAAAAGCTAACTTCTGA
GACGACAACTTTGTATAGAAAAGTTGGCTCCGAATTCGCCCTTGACAGCAGAGATCCAGTTTGGTTAATT
AATTGGCTCCGGTGCCCGTCAGTGGGCAGAGCGCACATCGCCCACAGTCCCCGAGAAGTTGTGGGGAGGG
GTCGGCAATTGAACCGGTGCCTAGAGAAGGTGGCGCGGGGTAAACTGGGAAAGTGATGTCGTGTACTGGC
TCCGCCTTTTTCCCGAGGGTGGGGGAGAACCGTATATAAGTGCAGTAGTCGCCGTGAACGTTCTTTTTCG
CAACGGGTTTGCCGCCAGAACACAGGTAAGTGCCGTGTGTGGTTCCCGCGGGCCTGGCCTCTTTACGGGT
TATGGCCCTTGCGTGCCTTGAATTACTTCCACCTGGCTGCAGTACGTGATTCTTGATCCCGAGCTTCGGG
TTGGAAGTGGGTGGGAGAGTTCGAGGCCTTGCGCTTAAGGAGCCCCTTCGCCTCGTGCTTGAGTTGAGGC
CTGGCCTGGGCGCTGGGGCCGCCGCGTGCGAATCTGGTGGCACCTTCGCGCCTGTCTCGCTGCTTTCGAT
AAGTCTCTAGCCATTTAAAATTTTTGATGACCTGCTGCGACGCTTTTTTTCTGGCAAGATAGTCTTGTAA
ATGCGGGCCAAGATCTGCACACTGGTATTTCGGTTTTTGGGGCCGCGGGCGGCGACGGGGCCCGTGCGTC
CCAGCGCACATGTTCGGCGAGGCGGGGCCTGCGAGCGCGGCCACCGAGAATCGGACGGGGGTAGTCTCAA
GCTGGCCGGCCTGCTCTGGTGCCTGGCCTCGCGCCGCCGTGTATCGCCCCGCCCTGGGCGGCAAGGCTGG
CCCGGTCGGCACCAGTTGCGTGAGCGGAAAGATGGCCGCTTCCCGGCCCTGCTGCAGGGAGCTCAAAATG
GAGGACGCGGCGCTCGGGAGAGCGGGCGGGTGAGTCACCCACACAAAGGAAAAGGGCCTTTCCGTCCTCA
GCCGTCGCTTCATGTGACTCCACGGAGTACCGGGCGCCGTCCAGGCACCTCGATTAGTTCTCGAGCTTTT
GGAGTACGTCGTCTTTAGGTTGGGGGGAGGGGTTTTATGCGATGGAGTTTCCCCACACTGAGTGGGTGGA
GACTGAAGTTAGGCCAGCTTGGCACTTGATGTAATTCTCCTTGGAATTTGCCCTTTTTGAGTTTGGATCT
TGGTTCATTCTCAAGCCTCAGACAGTGGTTCAAAGTTTTTTTCTTCCATTTCAGGTGTCGTGAGAAGGGC
GAATTCGACCCAAGTTTGTACAAAAAAGCAGGCTGGATCCAGGTGCCACCATGGTGAGCGAGCTGATTAA
GGAGAACATGCACATGAAGCTGTACATGGAGGGCACCGTGAACAACCACCACTTCAAGTGCACATCCGAG
GGCGAAGGCAAGCCCTACGAGGGCACCCAGACCATGAGAATCAAGGCGGTCGAGGGCGGCCCTCTCCCCT
TCGCCTTCGACATCCTGGCTACCAGCTTCATGTACGGCAGCAAAACCTTCATCAACCACACCCAGGGCAT
CCCCGACTTCTTTAAGCAGTCCTTCCCCGAGGGCTTCACATGGGAGAGAGTCACCACATACGAAGATGGG
GGCGTGCTGACCGCTACCCAGGACACCAGCCTCCAGGACGGCTGCCTCATCTACAACGTCAAGATCAGAG
GGGTGAACTTCCCATCCAACGGCCCTGTGATGCAGAAGAAAACACTCGGCTGGGAGGCCTCCACCGAGAC
ACTGTACCCCGCTGACGGCGGCCTGGAAGGCAGAGCCGACATGGCCCTGAAGCTCGTGGGCGGGGGCCAC
CTGATCTGCAACCTTAAGACCACATACAGATCCAAGAAACCCGCTAAGAACCTCAAGATGCCCGGCGTCT
ACTATGTGGACAGGAGACTGGAAAGAATCAAGGAGGCCGACAAAGAGACATACGTCGAGCAGCACGAGGT
GGCTGTGGCCAGATACTGCGACCTCCCTAGCAAACTGGGGCACAAACTTAATTGAGAATTCTACCACCCA
GCTTTCTTGTACAAAGTGGTACGTCTCAAGACCAGAGGTCTCTGCTTTTAGAGAATGAGACAGGTTCATG
CTGCTATTGAGACAGGTTCATGCTGCTATTGAGACAGGTTCATGCTGCTATTGAGACAGGTTCATGCTGC
TATCAACCAGAAGAGACCTGTGCTTCACTCCTCAGGTGCAGGCTGCCTATCAGAAGGTGGTGGCTGGTGT
GGCCAATGCCCTGGCTCACAAATACCACTGAGATCTTTTTCCCTCTGCCAAAAATTATGGGGACATCATG
AAGCCCCTTGAGCATCTGACTTCTGGCTAATAAAGGAAATTTATTTTCATTGCAATAGTGTGTTGGAATT
TTTTGTGTCTCTCACTCGGAAGGACATATGGGAGGGCAAATCATTTAAAACATCAGAATGAGTATTTGGT
TTAGAGTTTGGCAACATATGCCCATATGCTGGCTGCCATGAACAAAGGTTGGCTATAAAGAGGTCATCAG
TATATGAAACAGCCCCCTGCTGTCCATTCCTTATTCCATAGAAAAGCCTTGACTTGAGGTTAGATTTTTT
TTATATTTTGTTTTGTGTTATTTTTTTCTTTAACATCCCTAAAATTTTCCTTACATGTTTTACTAGCCAG
ATTTTTCCTCCTCTCCTGACTACTCCCAGTCATAGCTGTCCCTCTTCTCTTATGGAGATCCCGAGCGGTG
CGTTTTTATGCTTGTAGTATTGTATAATGTTTTTAAGATCCAAGCTTCTGACCTCTTCTCTTCCTCCCAC
AGGGCCTCGAGACAATTGCATCGATGGTACCAGTGAAAGTCTGCAATGAATTCGAGTTGGCGCGCCTGTC
ATTCTAAATCTCTCTTTCAGCCTAAAGCTTTTTCCCCGTATCCCCCCAGGTGTCTGCAGGCTCAAAGAGC
AGCGAGAAGCGTTCAGAGGAAAGCGATCCCGTGCCACCTTCCCCGTGCCCGGGCTGTCCCCGCACGCTGC
CGGCTCGGGGATGCGGGGGGAGCGCCGGACCGGAGCGGAGCCCCGGGCGGCTCGCTGCTGCCCCCTAGCG
GGGGAGGGACGTAATTACATCCCTGGGGGCTTTGGGAGGGGGCTGTCCCCGTGAGCTCCCAGGCGCGCCT
GTCATTCTAAATCTCTCTTTCAGCCTAAAGCTTTTTCCCCGTATCCCCCCAGGTGTCTGCAGGCTCAAAG
AGCAGCGAGAAGCGTTCAGAGGAAAGCGATCCCGTGCCACCTTCCCCGTGCCCGGGCTGTCCCCGCACGC
TGCCGGCTCGGGGATGCGGGGGGAGCGCCGGACCGGAGCGGAGCCCCGGGCGGCTCGCTGCTGCCCCCTA
GCGGGGGAGGGACGTAATTACATCCCTGGGGGCTTTGGGGGGGGGCTGTCCCCGTGAGCTCCCAGGCGCG
CCAACTCGGTACCGTATCGATGTCGACGTTAACGCTAGTGATATCAACTTTGTATAGAAAAGTTGGCTCC
GAATTCGCCCTTGACAGCAGAGATCCAGTTTGGTTAATTAATTGGCTCCGGTGCCCGTCAGTGGGCAGAG
CGCACATCGCCCACAGTCCCCGAGAAGTTGTGGGGAGGGGTCGGCAATTGAACCGGTGCCTAGAGAAGGT
GGCGCGGGGTAAACTGGGAAAGTGATGTCGTGTACTGGCTCCGCCTTTTTCCCGAGGGTGGGGGAGAACC
GTATATAAGTGCAGTAGTCGCCGTGAACGTTCTTTTTCGCAACGGGTTTGCCGCCAGAACACAGGTAAGT
GCCGTGTGTGGTTCCCGCGGGCCTGGCCTCTTTACGGGTTATGGCCCTTGCGTGCCTTGAATTACTTCCA
CCTGGCTGCAGTACGTGATTCTTGATCCCGAGCTTCGGGTTGGAAGTGGGTGGGAGAGTTCGAGGCCTTG
CGCTTAAGGAGCCCCTTCGCCTCGTGCTTGAGTTGAGGCCTGGCCTGGGCGCTGGGGCCGCCGCGTGCGA
ATCTGGTGGCACCTTCGCGCCTGTCTCGCTGCTTTCGATAAGTCTCTAGCCATTTAAAATTTTTGATGAC
CTGCTGCGACGCTTTTTTTCTGGCAAGATAGTCTTGTAAATGCGGGCCAAGATCTGCACACTGGTATTTC
GGTTTTTGGGGCCGCGGGCGGCGACGGGGCCCGTGCGTCCCAGCGCACATGTTCGGCGAGGCGGGGCCTG
CGAGCGCGGCCACCGAGAATCGGACGGGGGTAGTCTCAAGCTGGCCGGCCTGCTCTGGTGCCTGGCCTCG
CGCCGCCGTGTATCGCCCCGCCCTGGGCGGCAAGGCTGGCCCGGTCGGCACCAGTTGCGTGAGCGGAAAG
ATGGCCGCTTCCCGGCCCTGCTGCAGGGAGCTCAAAATGGAGGACGCGGCGCTCGGGAGAGCGGGCGGGT
GAGTCACCCACACAAAGGAAAAGGGCCTTTCCGTCCTCAGCCGTCGCTTCATGTGACTCCACGGAGTACC
GGGCGCCGTCCAGGCACCTCGATTAGTTCTCGAGCTTTTGGAGTACGTCGTCTTTAGGTTGGGGGGAGGG
GTTTTATGCGATGGAGTTTCCCCACACTGAGTGGGTGGAGACTGAAGTTAGGCCAGCTTGGCACTTGATG
TAATTCTCCTTGGAATTTGCCCTTTTTGAGTTTGGATCTTGGTTCATTCTCAAGCCTCAGACAGTGGTTC
AAAGTTTTTTTCTTCCATTTCAGGTGTCGTGAGAAGGGCGAATTCGACCCAAGTTTGTACAAAAAAGCAG
GCTCGCCACCATGGTGAGCAAGGGCGAGGAGCTGTTCACCGGGGTGGTGCCCATCCTGGTCGAGCTGGAC
GGCGACGTAAACGGCCACAAGTTCAGCGTGAGGGGCGAGGGCGAGGGCGATGCCACCAACGGCAAGCTGA
CCCTGAAGTTCATCTGCACCACCGGCAAGCTGCCCGTGCCCTGGCCCACCCTCGTGACCACCCTGAGCCA
CGGCGTGCAGTGCTTCGCCCGCTACCCCGACCACATGAAGCAGCACGACTTCTTCAAGTCCGCCATGCCC
GAAGGCTACGTCCAGGAGCGCACCATCTTCTTCAAGGACGACGGCACCTACAAGACCCGCGCCGAGGTGA
AGTTCGAGGGCGACACCCTAGTGAACCGCATCGAGCTGAAGGGCGTCGACTTCAAGGAGGACGGCAACAT
CCTGGGGCACAAGCTGGAGTACAACTTCAACAGCCACAACATCTATATCATGGCCGTCAAGCAGAAGAAC
GGCATCAAGGTGAACTTCAAGATCCGCCACAACGTGGAGGACGGCAGCGTGCAGCTCGCCGACCACTACC
AGCAGAACACCCCCATCGGCGACGGCCCCGTGCTGCTGCCCGACAGCCACTACCTGAGCACCCAGTCCGT
GCTGAGCAAAGACCCCAACGAGAAGCGCGATCACATGGTCCTGCTGGAGTTCCGCACCGCCGCCGGGATC
ACTCTCGGCATGGACGAGCTGTACAAGTAATACCACCCAGCTTTCTTGTACAAAGTGGTACGCGTGAATT
CACTCCTCAGGTGCAGGCTGCCTATCAGAAGGTGGTGGCTGGTGTGGCCAATGCCCTGGCTCACAAATAC
CACTGAGATCTTTTTCCCTCTGCCAAAAATTATGGGGACATCATGAAGCCCCTTGAGCATCTGACTTCTG
GCTAATAAAGGAAATTTATTTTCATTGCAATAGTGTGTTGGAATTTTTTGTGTCTCTCACTCGGAAGGAC
ATATGGGAGGGCAAATCATTTAAAACATCAGAATGAGTATTTGGTTTAGAGTTTGGCAACATATGCCCAT
ATGCTGGCTGCCATGAACAAAGGTTGGCTATAAAGAGGTCATCAGTATATGAAACAGCCCCCTGCTGTCC
ATTCCTTATTCCATAGAAAAGCCTTGACTTGAGGTTAGATTTTTTTTATATTTTGTTTTGTGTTATTTTT
TTCTTTAACATCCCTAAAATTTTCCTTACATGTTTTACTAGCCAGATTTTTCCTCCTCTCCTGACTACTC
CCAGTCATAGCTGTCCCTCTTCTCTTATGGAGATCCCTCGACCTGCAGCCCAAGCTTGGCGTAATCATGG
TCATAGCTGTTTCCTGTGTGAAATTGTTATCCGCTCACAATTCCACACAACATACGAGCCGGAAGCATAA
AGTGTAAAGCCTGGGGTGCCTAATGAGTGAGCTAACTCACATTAATTGCGTTGCGCTCACTGCCCGCTTT
CCAGTCGGGAAACCTGTCGTGCCAGCGGATCGACAGTACTAAGCTTGGTCTAATACCCAATCTCTCGTCT
TATCCAGATGTTTTATACGCCTCTGGCCCGTGTCTCAAAATCTCTGATGTTACATTGCACAAGATAAAAT
AATATCATCATGAACAATAAAACTGTCTGCTTACATAAACAGTAATACAAGGGGTGTTATGAGCCATATT
CAACGGGAAACGTCGAGGCCGCGATTAAATTCCAACATGGATGCTGATTTATATGGGTATAAATGGGCTC
GCGATAATGTCGGGCAATCAGGTGCGACAATCTATCGCTTGTATGGGAAGCCCGATGCGCCAGAGTTGTT
TCTGAAACATGGCAAAGGTAGCGTTGCCAATGATGTTACAGATGAGATGGTCAGACTAAACTGGCTGACG
GAATTTATGCCTCTTCCGACCATCAAGCATTTTATCCGTACTCCTGATGATGCATGGTTACTCACCACTG
CGATCCCCGGAAAAACAGCATTCCAGGTATTAGAAGAATATCCTGATTCAGGTGAAAATATTGTTGATGC
GCTGGCAGTGTTCCTGCGCCGGTTGCATTCGATTCCTGTTTGTAATTGTCCTTTTAACAGCGATCGCGTA
TTTCGTCTCGCTCAGGCGCAATCACGAATGAATAACGGTTTGGTTGATGCGAGTGATTTTGATGACGAGC
GTAATGGCTGGCCTGTTGAACAAGTCTGGAAAGAAATGCATAAACTTTTGCCATTCTCACCGGATTCAGT
CGTCACTCATGGTGATTTCTCACTTGATAACCTTATTTTTGACGAGGGGAAATTAATAGGTTGTATTGAT
GTTGGACGAGTCGGAATCGCAGACCGATACCAGGATCTTGCCATCCTATGGAACTGCCTCGGTGAGTTTT
CTCCTTCATTACAGAAACGGCTTTTTCAAAAATATGGTATTGATAATCCTGATATGAATAAATTGCAGTT
TCATTTGATGCTCGATGAGTTTTTCTAATCAGAATTGGTTAATTGGTTGTAACACTGGCAGAGCATTACG
CTGACTTGACGGGACGGCGCAAGCTCATGACCAAAATCCCTTAACGTGAGTTACGCGTCGTTCCACTGAG
CGTCAGAGGTATCACTAGTATTACAGAGGTAAGTTATAACAGTCGCCTAACCC
