>Addgene plasmid #103539 | LSB-hsa-miR-4524a-5p | depositor partial sequence | sequence record 196127 | hsa-miR-4524a-5p target
TGAGACAGGTTCATGCTGCTAT
